>Addgene plasmid #65822 | pSMART-GFPuv | depositor full sequence | sequence record 111980 | pSMART-GFPuv sequence 3037 bps
TGCCCAGGCATCAAATAAAACGAAAGGCTCAGTCGAAAGACTGGGCCTTTCGTTTTATCTGTTGTTTGTC
GGTGAACGCTCTCTACTAGAGTCACACTGGCTCACCTTCGGGTGGGCCTTTCTGCGTTTATACACAGCTA
ACACCACGTCGTCCCTATCTGCTGCCCTAGGTCTATGAGTGGTTGCTGGATAACGTGCGTAATTGTGCTG
ATCTCTTATATAGCTGCTCTCATTATCTCTCTACCCTGAAGTGACTCTCTCACCTGTAAAAATAATATCT
CACAGGCTTAATAGTTTCTTAATACAAAGCCTGTAAAACGTCAGGATAACTTCTATATTCAGGGAGACCA
CAACGGTTTCCCTCTACAAATAATTTTGTTTAACTTTCGTGTGTAGGAGGATAATCTATGGCTAGCAAAG
GAGAAGAACTTTTCACTGGAGTTGTCCCAATTCTTGTTGAATTAGATGGTGATGTTAATGGGCACAAATT
TTCTGTCAGTGGAGAGGGTGAAGGTGATGCTACATACGGAAAGCTTACCCTTAAATTTATTTGCACTACT
GGAAAACTACCTGTTCCATGGCCAACACTTGTCACTACTTTCTCTTATGGTGTTCAATGCTTTTCCCGTT
ATCCGGATCATATGAAACGGCATGACTTTTTCAAGAGTGCCATGCCCGAAGGTTATGTACAGGAACGCAC
TATATCTTTCAAAGATGACGGGAACTACAAGACGCGTGCTGAAGTCAAGTTTGAAGGTGATACCCTTGTT
AATCGTATCGAGTTAAAAGGTATTGATTTTAAAGAAGATGGAAACATTCTCGGACACAAACTCGAGTACA
ACTATAACTCACACAATGTATACATCACGGCAGACAAACAAAAGAATGGAATCAAAGCTAACTTCAAAAT
TCGCCACAACATTGAAGATGGATCCGTTCAACTAGCAGACCATTATCAACAAAATACTCCAATTGGCGAT
GGCCCTGTCCTTTTACCAGACAACCATTACCTGTCGACACAATCTGCCCTTTCGAAAGATCCCAACGAAA
AGCGTGACCACATGGTCCTTCTTGAGTTTGTAACTGCTGCTGGGATTACACATGGCATGGATGAGCTCTA
CAAATAATGAGGATCCCCGGCTTATCGGTCAGTTTCACCTGATTTACGTAAAAACCCGCTTCGGCGGGTT
TTTGCTTTTGGAGGGGCAGAAAGATGAATGACTGTCCACGACGCTATACCCAAAAGAAAGACGAATTCTC
TAGATATCGCTCAATACTGACCATTTAAATCATACCTGACCTCCATAGCAGAAAGTCAAAAGCCTCCGAC
CGGAGGCTTTTGACTTGATCGGCACGTAAGAGGTTCCAACTTTCACCATAATGAAATAAGATCACTACCG
GGCGTATTTTTTGAGTTATCGAGATTTTCAGGAGCTAAGGAAGCTAAAATGAGCCATATTCAACGGGAAA
CGTCTTGCTCGAGGCCGCGATTAAATTCCAACATGGATGCTGATTTATATGGGTATAAATGGGCTCGCGA
TAATGTCGGGCAATCAGGTGCGACAATCTATCGATTGTATGGGAAGCCCGATGCGCCAGAGTTGTTTCTG
AAACATGGCAAAGGTAGCGTTGCCAATGATGTTACAGATGAGATGGTCAGGCTAAACTGGCTGACGGAAT
TTATGCCTCTTCCGACCATCAAGCATTTTATCCGTACTCCTGATGATGCATGGTTACTCACCACTGCGAT
CCCAGGGAAAACAGCATTCCAGGTATTAGAAGAATATCCTGATTCAGGTGAAAATATTGTTGATGCGCTG
GCAGTGTTCCTGCGCCGGTTGCATTCGATTCCTGTTTGTAATTGTCCTTTTAACGGCGATCGCGTATTTC
GTCTCGCTCAGGCGCAATCACGAATGAATAACGGTTTGGTTGGTGCGAGTGATTTTGATGACGAGCGTAA
TGGCTGGCCTGTTGAACAAGTCTGGAAAGAAATGCATAAGCTTTTGCCATTCTCACCGGATTCAGTCGTC
ACTCATGGTGATTTCTCACTTGATAACCTTATTTTTGACGAGGGGAAATTAATAGGTTGTATTGATGTTG
GACGAGTCGGAATCGCAGACCGATACCAGGATCTTGCCATCCTATGGAACTGCCTCGGTGAGTTTTCTCC
TTCATTACAGAAACGGCTTTTTCAAAAATATGGTATTGATAATCCTGATATGAATAAATTGCAGTTTCAC
TTGATGCTCGATGAGTTTTTCTAATGAGGGCCCAAATGTAATCACCTGGCTCACCTTCGGGTGGGCCTTT
CTGCGTTGCTGGCGTTTTTCCATAGGCTCCGCCCCCCTGACGAGCATCACAAAAATCGATGCTCAAGTCA
GAGGTGGCGAAACCCGACAGGACTATAAAGATACCAGGCGTTTCCCCCTGGAAGCTCCCTCGTGCGCTCT
CCTGTTCCGACCCTGCCGCTTACCGGATACCTGTCCGCCTTTCTCCCTTCGGGAAGCGTGGCGCTTTCTC
ATAGCTCACGCTGTAGGTATCTCAGTTCGGTGTAGGTCGTTCGCTCCAAGCTGGGCTGTGTGCACGAACC
CCCCGTTCAGCCCGACCGCTGCGCCTTATCCGGTAACTATCGTCTTGAGTCCAACCCGGTAAGACACGAC
TTATCGCCACTGGCAGCAGCCACTGGTAACAGGATTAGCAGAGCGAGGTATGTAGGCGGTGCTACAGAGT
TCTTGAAGTGGTGGCCTAACTACGGCTACACTAGAAGAACAGTATTTGGTATCTGCGCTCTGCTGAAGCC
AGTTACCTCGGAAAAAGAGTTGGTAGCTCTTGATCCGGCAAACAAACCACCGCTGGTAGCGGTGGTTTTT
TTGTTTGCAAGCAGCAGATTACGCGCAGAAAAAAAGGATCTCAAGAAGATCCTTTGATTTTCTACCGAAG
AAAGGCCCACCCGTGAAGGTGAGCCAGTGAGTTGATTGCAGTCCAGTTACGCTGGAGTCTGAGGCTCGTC
CTGAATGATATCAAGCTTGAATTCGTT
Features (pLannotate 1.2.2; 9 found; start..end, strand, type, name):
     12..83      +  terminator     rrnB T1 terminator: transcription terminator T1 from the E. coli rrnB gene
     99..126     +  terminator     T7Te terminator: phage T7 early transcription terminator
    408..1127    +  CDS            Cycle 3 GFP: Cycle 3 GFP (Crameri et al., 1996) mammalian codon-optimized
   1314..1345    +  terminator     tonB terminator: bidirectional E. coli tonB-P14 transcription terminator
   1346..1448    +  promoter       cat promoter: promoter of the E. coli cat gene encoding chloramphenicol acetyltransferase
   1449..2264    +  CDS            KanR: aminoglycoside phosphotransferase; aph(3')-Ia; confers resistance to kanamycin in bacteria or G418 (Geneticin®) in eukaryotes
   2288..2315    +  terminator     T7Te terminator: phage T7 early transcription terminator
   2327..2914    -  rep_origin     ori: high-copy-number ColE1/pMB1/pBR322/pUC origin of replication
   2936..2965    -  terminator     T3Te terminator: phage T3 early transcription terminator
