[The description below was written by a language model from this plasmid's Addgene catalogue record and pLannotate feature annotations shown in this document.]
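Description:
pSMART-GFPuv is a small (3,037 bp) bacterial expression plasmid built on the pSMART-HCKan backbone for phosphate-regulated expression of the fluorescent reporter GFPuv in E. coli. It replicates from a high-copy ColE1/pUC-type origin and is selected with kanamycin through an aph(3')-Ia aminoglycoside phosphotransferase gene, which the annotation places downstream of a cat gene promoter. As is characteristic of the pSMART design, the functional units are bracketed by transcription terminators. rrnB T1 and T7Te terminators lie upstream of the insert, a bidirectional tonB terminator sits between the insert and the resistance cassette, and further T7Te and T3Te terminators flank the marker and origin. These limit read-through transcription into or out of the cloned region.

The payload, introduced by Gibson assembly, is a synthetic gfpuv cassette of about 1 kb. The feature table identifies its coding sequence as Cycle 3 GFP, the variant evolved for bright fluorescence under UV excitation. According to the catalogue entry, expression is driven by an insulated version of the E. coli waaH gene promoter, which is induced under low-phosphate conditions. This promoter is not annotated in the feature table but presumably occupies the unannotated stretch between the upstream terminators and the GFP open reading frame. No tags or fusion partners are recorded.

The plasmid serves as a reporter for phosphate-depletion-dependent gene expression. It is associated with work on scalable two-stage autoinduction, in which cells first grow and then switch on recombinant protein production as phosphate in the medium is exhausted, without an added chemical inducer.
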