Addgene plasmid #65822: pSMART-GFPuv
Purpose: GFPuv Expression, Low Phosphate Dependent E. coli Expression
Depositing lab: Michael Lynch. Depositing organization: Duke University. Publication: Scalable, two-stage, autoinduction of recombinant protein expression in E. coli utilizing phosphate depletion. Menacho-Melgar R, Ye Z, Moreb EA, Yang T, Efromson JP, Decker JS, Wang R, Lynch MD. Biotechnol Bioeng. 2020 May 22. doi: 10.1002/bit.27440. PubMed 32441815.
Backbone
  Vector backbone: pSMART-HCKan (AF532107.1)
  Backbone size w/o insert (bp): 1800
  Total vector size (bp): 3037
  Vector type: Bacterial Expression
Growth in bacteria
  Bacterial resistance: Kanamycin, 50 μg/mL
  Growth temperature: 37°C
  Growth strain: Top10
  Copy number: High Copy
Gene/Insert
  Gene/Insert name: gfpuv
  Species: Synthetic
  Insert size (bp): 1000
  Promoter: E . coli insulated waaH gene promoter, low phosphate induction
  Cloning method: Gibson Cloning
  Sequencing primers: 5′ CAG TCC AGT TAC GCT GGA GTC; 3′ GGT CAG GTA TGA TTT AA A TGG TCA GT
Terms and licenses: Academic/Nonprofit Terms; Industry Terms: Not Available to Industry
How to cite: pSMART-GFPuv was a gift from Michael Lynch (Addgene plasmid # 65822 ; http://n2t.net/addgene:65822 ; RRID:Addgene_65822)
