>Addgene plasmid #65822 | pSMART-GFPuv | addgene partial sequence | sequence record 117104 | pBR322ori-3 5'-tttgtttgcaagcagcagat-3'
AAGGATCTCAAGAAGATCCTTTGATTTTCTACCGAAGAAAGGCCCACCCGTGAAGGTGAGCCAGTGAGTT
GATTGCAGTCCAGTTACGCTGGAGTCTGAGGCTCGTCCTGAATGATATCAAGCTTGAATTCGTTTGCCCA
GGCATCAAATAAAACGAAAGGCTCAGTCGAAAGACTGGGCCTTTCGTTTTATCTGTTGTTTGTCGGTGAA
CGCTCTCTACTAGAGTCACACTGGCTCACCTTCGGGTGGGCCTTTCTGCGTTTATACACAGCTAACACCA
CGTCGTCCCTATCTGCTGCCCTAGGTCTATGAGTGGTTGCTGGATAACGTGCGTAATTGTGCTGATCTCT
TATATAGCTGCTCTCATTATCTCTCTACCCTGAAGTGACTCTCTCACCTGTAAAAATAATATCTCACAGG
CTTAATAGTTTCTTAATACAAAGCCTGTAAAACGTCAGGATAACTTCTATATTCAGGGAGACCACAACGG
TTTCCCTCTACAAATAATTTTGTTTAACTTTCGTGTGTAGGAGGATAATCTATGGCTAGCAAAGGAGAAG
AACTTTTCACTGGAGTTGTCCCAATTCTTGTTGAATTAGATGGTGATGTTAATGGGCACAAATTTTCTGT
CAGTGGAGAGGGTGAAGGTGATGCTACATACGGAAAGCTTACCCTTAAATTTATTTGCACTACTGGAAAA
CTACCTGTTCCATGGCCAACACTTGTCACTACTTTCTCTTATGGTGTTCAATGCTTTTCCCGTTATCCGG
ATCATATGAAACGGCATGACTTTTTCAAGAGTGCCATGCCCGAAGGTTATGTACAGGAACGCACTATATC
TTTCAAAGATGACGGGAACTACAAGACGCGTGCTGAAGTCAAGTTTGAAGGTGATACCCTTGTTAATCGT
ATCGAGTTAAAAGGTATTGATTTTAAAGAAGATGGAAACATTCTCGGACACAAACTCGAGTACAACTATA
ACTCACACAATGTATAC
