>Addgene plasmid #65822 | pSMART-GFPuv | addgene partial sequence | sequence record 118276 | Kan-R 5'-ATCGCGAGCCCATTTATACC-3'
TCCATGTTGGAATTTAATCGCGGCCTCGAGCAAGACGTTTCCCGTTGAATATGGCTCATTTTAGCTTCCT
TAGCTCCTGAAAATCTCGATAACTCAAAAAATACGCCCGGTAGTGATCTTATTTCATTATGGTGAAAGTT
GGAACCTCTTACGTGCCGATCAAGTCAAAAGCCTCCGGTCGGAGGCTTTTGACTTTCTGCTATGGAGGTC
AGGTATGATTTAAATGGTCAGTATTGAGCGATATCTAGAGAATTCGTCTTTCTTTTGGGTATAGCGTCGT
GGACAGTCATTCATCTTTCTGCCCCTCCAAAAGCAAAAACCCGCCGAAGCGGGTTTTTACGTAAATCAGG
TGAAACTGACCGATAAGCCGGGGATCCTCATTATTTGTAGAGCTCATCCATGCCATGTGTAATCCCAGCA
GCAGTTACAAACTCAAGAAGGACCATGTGGTCACGCTTTTCGTTGGGATCTTTCGAAAGGGCAGATTGTG
TCGACAGGTAATGGTTGTCTGGTAAAAGGACAGGGCCATCGCCAATTGGAGTATTTTGTTGATAATGGTC
TGCTAGTTGAACGGATCCATCTTCAATGTTGTGGCGAATTTTGAAGTTAGCTTTGATTCCATTCTTTTGT
TTGTCTGCCGTGATGTATACATTGTGTGAGTTATAGTTGTACTCGAGTTTGTGTCCGAGAATGTTTCCAT
CTTCTTTAAAATCAATACCTTTTAACTCGATACGATTAACAAGGGTATCACCTTCAAACTTGACTTCAGC
ACGCGTCTTGTAGTTCCCGTCATCTTTGAAAGATATAGTGCGTTCCTGTACATAACCTTCGGGCATGGCA
CTCTTGAAAAAGTCATGCCGTTTCATATGATCCGGATAACGGGAAAAGCATTGAACACCATAAGAGAAAG
TAGTGACAAGTGTTGGCCATGGAACAGGTAGTTTTCCAGTAGTGCAAATAAATTTAAGGGTAAGCTTTCC
GTATGTAGCATCACCTTCACCCTCTCCACTGACAGAAAATTTGTGCCCATTAACATCACCATCTAATTCA
ACAAGAATTGGG
